Addgene plasmid #80409: pHR-SFFV-GFP1-10
Purpose: Expresses GFP1-10 in mammalian cells
Depositing lab: Bo Huang. Depositing organization: University of California, San Francisco (UCSF). Publication: Versatile protein tagging in cells with split fluorescent protein. Kamiyama D, Sekine S, Barsi-Rhyne B, Hu J, Chen B, Gilbert LA, Ishikawa H, Leonetti MD, Marshall WF, Weissman JS, Huang B. Nat Commun. 2016 Mar 18;7:11046. doi: 10.1038/ncomms11046. PubMed 26988139.
Backbone
  Vector backbone: pHR-SFFV
  Backbone size w/o insert (bp): 9006
  Total vector size (bp): 9651
  Vector type: Mammalian Expression, Lentiviral
Growth in bacteria
  Bacterial resistance: Ampicillin, 100 μg/mL
  Growth temperature: 37°C
  Growth strain: NEB Stable
  Copy number: High Copy
Gene/Insert
  Gene/Insert name: GFP1-10
  Species: Synthetic
  Insert size (bp): 645
  Promoter: SFFV
  Cloning method: Restriction Enzyme; 5′ cloning site BamHI (not destroyed); 3′ cloning site NotI (not destroyed)
  Sequencing primers: 5′ CGCGGGCCCGGGATCCGCCGCCACCATGTCCAAAGGAGAAGAACTGTTTACC; 3′ TCTAGAGTCGCGGCCGCTTATTTTTCATTTGGATCTTTGCTCAGGAC
Terms and licenses: Academic/Nonprofit Terms; Industry Terms: Not Available to Industry
How to cite: pHR-SFFV-GFP1-10 was a gift from Bo Huang (Addgene plasmid # 80409 ; http://n2t.net/addgene:80409 ; RRID:Addgene_80409)
