[The description below was written by a language model from this plasmid's Addgene catalogue record and pLannotate feature annotations shown in this document.]
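Description:
pHR-SFFV-GFP1-10 is a 9,651 bp HIV-1-derived lentiviral transfer plasmid for expressing the large fragment of split GFP in mammalian cells. It is built on the pHR-SFFV backbone and is maintained in E. coli through a high-copy ColE1/pUC-type origin with ampicillin selection (AmpR under its own bla promoter). The record lists a recombination-deficient "stable" growth strain, as is common for plasmids carrying repeated LTRs. The bacterial backbone also holds remnants of older vectors: fragments of TcR, bom, rop and lacI, and an SV40 promoter followed by gpt fragments, the small t intron and an SV40 poly(A) signal. These lie outside the LTR-flanked region, so they would not be packaged into virus. No mammalian drug-selection marker is annotated within the proviral cassette.

The packaged region runs from a truncated 5' LTR through the Ψ packaging signal (with an adjoining gag fragment), the RRE for Rev-dependent nuclear export, and the cPPT/CTS, to a self-inactivating ΔU3 3' LTR. Between these, the spleen focus-forming virus (SFFV) LTR promoter drives a 645 bp synthetic insert cloned between BamHI and NotI sites. The insert encodes GFP(1-10), the first ten β-strands of superfolder GFP, and is followed by a WPRE to boost transcript stability and expression. GFP1-10 reconstitutes fluorescent GFP only when it associates with the short GFP11 strand. The construct is therefore suited to making cells that constitutively supply GFP1-10, by transfection or lentiviral transduction, so that proteins tagged with GFP11 can be visualised. The two annotated sequence records agree closely, differing by a one-base offset in part of the viral region and in whether the stretch after the RRE is called as a Rev or an env fragment.
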