Features (pLannotate 1.2.2; 34 found; start..end, strand, type, name):
     38..106     +  CDS            nef (fragment): NEF_HV1Z2 - Experimental evidence at protein level: Swiss-Prot protein existence level 1. Extracellular Nef protein targets CD4(+) T-lymphocytes for apoptosis by interacting with CXCR4 surface receptors. From Human immunodeficiency virus type 1 group M subtype D (isolate Z2/CDC-Z34) (HIV-1).
    108..341     +  LTR            3' LTR (ΔU3): self-inactivating 3' long terminal repeat (LTR) from HIV-1
    366..384     -  promoter       SP6 promoter: promoter for bacteriophage SP6 RNA polymerase
    612..891     +  CDS            TcR (fragment): tetracycline efflux protein; tet; confers resistance to tetracycline
    892..940     -  misc_feature   bom (fragment): basis of mobility region from pBR322
   1042..1077    -  CDS            rop (fragment): Rop protein, which maintains plasmids at low copy number; rop
   1172..1276    +  promoter       AmpR promoter: bla
   1277..2137    +  CDS            AmpR: β-lactamase; bla; confers resistance to ampicillin, carbenicillin, and related antibiotics
   2308..2896    +  rep_origin     ori: high-copy-number ColE1/pMB1/pBR322/pUC origin of replication
   3079..3135    +  CDS            lacI (fragment): lac repressor; lacI; The lac repressor binds to the lac operator to inhibit transcription in E. coli. This inhibition can be relieved by adding lactose or isopropyl-β-D-thiogalactopyranoside (IPTG).
   3142..3471    +  promoter       SV40 promoter: SV40 enhancer and early promoter
   3671..3790    +  CDS            gpt (fragment): XGPT_ECOLI - Also known as gpp, gxu. Experimental evidence at protein level: Swiss-Prot protein existence level 1. Purine salvage pathway enzyme that catalyzes the transfer of the ribosyl-5-phosphate group from 5-phospho-alpha-D-ribose 1- diphosphate (PRPP) to the N9 position of the 6-oxopurines guanine and xanthine to form the corresponding ribonucleotides GMP (guanosine 5'- monophosphate) and XMP (xanthosine 5'-monophosphate), with the release of PPi. To a lesser extent, also acts on hypoxanthine (PubMed:9100006, PubMed:3886014). Does not ribophosphorylate adenine (PubMed:3886014). From Esch
   3790..4125    +  CDS            gpt (fragment): XGPT_ECOLI - Also known as gpp, gxu. Experimental evidence at protein level: Swiss-Prot protein existence level 1. Purine salvage pathway enzyme that catalyzes the transfer of the ribosyl-5-phosphate group from 5-phospho-alpha-D-ribose 1- diphosphate (PRPP) to the N9 position of the 6-oxopurines guanine and xanthine to form the corresponding ribonucleotides GMP (guanosine 5'- monophosphate) and XMP (xanthosine 5'-monophosphate), with the release of PPi. To a lesser extent, also acts on hypoxanthine (PubMed:9100006, PubMed:3886014). Does not ribophosphorylate adenine (PubMed:3886014). From Esch
   4220..4525    +  CDS            frsA (fragment): FRSA_ECOLI - Also known as yafA. Experimental evidence at protein level: Swiss-Prot protein existence level 1. Catalyzes the hydrolysis of esters (PubMed:15808744). Displays esterase activity toward pNP-butyrate (PubMed:15808744). May stimulate mixed-acid fermentation by acting as a fermentation/respiration switch that down-regulates respiration and up- regulates fermentation rates (PubMed:15169777). From Escherichia coli (strain K12).
   4529..4603    +  CDS            small t antigen (fragment): SV40 (simian virus 40) small t antigen
   4605..4670    +  intron         small t intron: SV40 (simian virus 40) small t antigen intron
   4800..4820    +  CDS            SV40 NLS: nuclear localization signal of SV40 (simian virus 40) large T antigen
   5139..5222    +  CDS            large T antigen (fragment): large T antigen from SV40 (simian virus 40)
   5245..5379    +  polyA_signal   SV40 poly(A) signal: SV40 polyadenylation signal
   5546..5875    +  CDS            nef (fragment): NEF_HV1BR - Experimental evidence at protein level: Swiss-Prot protein existence level 1. Extracellular Nef protein targets CD4(+) T-lymphocytes for apoptosis by interacting with CXCR4 surface receptors (PubMed:14990729). From Human immunodeficiency virus type 1 group M subtype B (isolate BRU/LAI) (HIV-1).
   5923..6180    +  LTR            5' LTR (truncated): truncated 5' long terminal repeat (LTR) from HIV-1
   6227..6352    +  misc_feature   HIV-1 Ψ: packaging signal of human immunodeficiency virus type 1
   6336..6674    +  CDS            HIV-1 gag (fragment): gag protein from human immunodeficiency virus 1; gag
   6849..7082    +  misc_feature   RRE: The Rev response element (RRE) of HIV-1 allows for Rev-dependent mRNA export from the nucleus to the cytoplasm.
   7459..7559    +  CDS            Rev (fragment): human immunodeficiency virus 1 (HIV-1) Rev protein; rev; enhances nuclear export of unspliced and incompletely spliced viral mRNAs
   7596..7713    +  misc_feature   cPPT/CTS: central polypurine tract and central termination sequence of HIV-1
   7750..7782    -  misc_feature   MCS (fragment): pBluescript multiple cloning site
   7866..8273    +  promoter       SFFV promoter: spleen focus-forming virus long terminal repeat (LTR) promoter
   8326..8347    +  misc_feature   MCS (fragment): multiple cloning site
   8357..8998    +  CDS            GFP(1-10): fragment of superfolder GFP consisting of the first 10 β-strands associates with GFP11, the 11th β-strand, to reconstitute fluorescent GFP (Cabantous et al., 2005; Kamiyama et al., 2016)
   9012..9042    +  misc_feature   MCS (fragment): pUC18/19 multiple cloning site
   9043..9061    +  misc_feature   MCS (fragment): pBluescript multiple cloning site
   9061..9649    +  misc_feature   WPRE: woodchuck hepatitis virus posttranscriptional regulatory element
   9650..21      +  misc_feature   MCS (fragment) (across the origin): pBluescript multiple cloning site
>Addgene plasmid #80409 | pHR-SFFV-GFP1-10 | addgene full sequence | sequence record 227815 | Addgene NGS Result
CGATACCGTCGACCTCGAGGGAATTAATTCGAGCTCGGTACCTTTAAGACCAATGACTTACAAGGCAGCT
GTAGATCTTAGCCACTTTTTAAAAGAAAAGGGGGGACTGGAAGGGCTAATTCACTCCCAACGAAGACAAG
ATCTGCTTTTTGCTTGTACTGGGTCTCTCTGGTTAGACCAGATCTGAGCCTGGGAGCTCTCTGGCTAACT
AGGGAACCCACTGCTTAAGCCTCAATAAAGCTTGCCTTGAGTGCTTCAAGTAGTGTGTGCCCGTCTGTTG
TGTGACTCTGGTAACTAGAGATCCCTCAGACCCTTTTAGTCAGTGTGGAAAATCTCTAGCAGCATCTAGA
ATTAATTCCGTGTATTCTATAGTGTCACCTAAATCGTATGTGTATGATACATAAGGTTATGTATTAATTG
TAGCCGCGTTCTAACGACAATATGTACAAGCCTAATTGTGTAGCATCTGGCTTACTGAAGCAGACCCTAT
CATCTCTCTCGTAAACTGCCGTCAGAGTCGGTTTGGTTGGACGAACCTTCTGAGTTTCTGGTAACGCCGT
CCCGCACCCGGAAATGGTCAGCGAACCAATCAGCAGGGTCATCGCTAGCCAGATCCTCTACGCCGGACGC
ATCGTGGCCGGCATCACCGGCGCCACAGGTGCGGTTGCTGGCGCCTATATCGCCGACATCACCGATGGGG
AAGATCGGGCTCGCCACTTCGGGCTCATGAGCGCTTGTTTCGGCGTGGGTATGGTGGCAGGCCCCGTGGC
CGGGGGACTGTTGGGCGCCATCTCCTTGCATGCACCATTCCTTGCGGCGGCGGTGCTCAACGGCCTCAAC
CTACTACTGGGCTGCTTCCTAATGCAGGAGTCGCATAAGGGAGAGCGTCGAATGGTGCACTCTCAGTACA
ATCTGCTCTGATGCCGCATAGTTAAGCCAGCCCCGACACCCGCCAACACCCGCTGACGCGCCCTGACGGG
CTTGTCTGCTCCCGGCATCCGCTTACAGACAAGCTGTGACCGTCTCCGGGAGCTGCATGTGTCAGAGGTT
TTCACCGTCATCACCGAAACGCGCGAGACGAAAGGGCCTCGTGATACGCCTATTTTTATAGGTTAATGTC
ATGATAATAATGGTTTCTTAGACGTCAGGTGGCACTTTTCGGGGAAATGTGCGCGGAACCCCTATTTGTT
TATTTTTCTAAATACATTCAAATATGTATCCGCTCATGAGACAATAACCCTGATAAATGCTTCAATAATA
TTGAAAAAGGAAGAGTATGAGTATTCAACATTTCCGTGTCGCCCTTATTCCCTTTTTTGCGGCATTTTGC
CTTCCTGTTTTTGCTCACCCAGAAACGCTGGTGAAAGTAAAAGATGCTGAAGATCAGTTGGGTGCACGAG
TGGGTTACATCGAACTGGATCTCAACAGCGGTAAGATCCTTGAGAGTTTTCGCCCCGAAGAACGTTTTCC
AATGATGAGCACTTTTAAAGTTCTGCTATGTGGCGCGGTATTATCCCGTATTGACGCCGGGCAAGAGCAA
CTCGGTCGCCGCATACACTATTCTCAGAATGACTTGGTTGAGTACTCACCAGTCACAGAAAAGCATCTTA
CGGATGGCATGACAGTAAGAGAATTATGCAGTGCTGCCATAACCATGAGTGATAACACTGCGGCCAACTT
ACTTCTGACAACGATCGGAGGACCGAAGGAGCTAACCGCTTTTTTGCACAACATGGGGGATCATGTAACT
CGCCTTGATCGTTGGGAACCGGAGCTGAATGAAGCCATACCAAACGACGAGCGTGACACCACGATGCCTG
TAGCAATGGCAACAACGTTGCGCAAACTATTAACTGGCGAACTACTTACTCTAGCTTCCCGGCAACAATT
AATAGACTGGATGGAGGCGGATAAAGTTGCAGGACCACTTCTGCGCTCGGCCCTTCCGGCTGGCTGGTTT
ATTGCTGATAAATCTGGAGCCGGTGAGCGTGGGTCTCGCGGTATCATTGCAGCACTGGGGCCAGATGGTA
AGCCCTCCCGTATCGTAGTTATCTACACGACGGGGAGTCAGGCAACTATGGATGAACGAAATAGACAGAT
CGCTGAGATAGGTGCCTCACTGATTAAGCATTGGTAACTGTCAGACCAAGTTTACTCATATATACTTTAG
ATTGATTTAAAACTTCATTTTTAATTTAAAAGGATCTAGGTGAAGATCCTTTTTGATAATCTCATGACCA
AAATCCCTTAACGTGAGTTTTCGTTCCACTGAGCGTCAGACCCCGTAGAAAAGATCAAAGGATCTTCTTG
AGATCCTTTTTTTCTGCGCGTAATCTGCTGCTTGCAAACAAAAAAACCACCGCTACCAGCGGTGGTTTGT
TTGCCGGATCAAGAGCTACCAACTCTTTTTCCGAAGGTAACTGGCTTCAGCAGAGCGCAGATACCAAATA
CTGTTCTTCTAGTGTAGCCGTAGTTAGGCCACCACTTCAAGAACTCTGTAGCACCGCCTACATACCTCGC
TCTGCTAATCCTGTTACCAGTGGCTGCTGCCAGTGGCGATAAGTCGTGTCTTACCGGGTTGGACTCAAGA
CGATAGTTACCGGATAAGGCGCAGCGGTCGGGCTGAACGGGGGGTTCGTGCACACAGCCCAGCTTGGAGC
GAACGACCTACACCGAACTGAGATACCTACAGCGTGAGCTATGAGAAAGCGCCACGCTTCCCGAAGGGAG
AAAGGCGGACAGGTATCCGGTAAGCGGCAGGGTCGGAACAGGAGAGCGCACGAGGGAGCTTCCAGGGGGA
AACGCCTGGTATCTTTATAGTCCTGTCGGGTTTCGCCACCTCTGACTTGAGCGTCGATTTTTGTGATGCT
CGTCAGGGGGGCGGAGCCTATGGAAAAACGCCAGCAACGCGGCCTTTTTACGGTTCCTGGCCTTTTGCTG
GCCTTTTGCTCACATGTTCTTTCCTGCGTTATCCCCTGATTCTGTGGATAACCGTATTACCGCCTTTGAG
TGAGCTGATACCGCTCGCCGCAGCCGAACGACCGAGCGCAGCGAGTCAGTGAGCGAGGAAGCGGAAGAGC
GCCCAATACGCAAACCGCCTCTCCCCGCGCGTTGGCCGATTCATTAATGCAGCTGTGGAATGTGTGTCAG
TTAGGGTGTGGAAAGTCCCCAGGCTCCCCAGCAGGCAGAAGTATGCAAAGCATGCATCTCAATTAGTCAG
CAACCAGGTGTGGAAAGTCCCCAGGCTCCCCAGCAGGCAGAAGTATGCAAAGCATGCATCTCAATTAGTC
AGCAACCATAGTCCCGCCCCTAACTCCGCCCATCCCGCCCCTAACTCCGCCCAGTTCCGCCCATTCTCCG
CCCCATGGCTGACTAATTTTTTTTATTTATGCAGAGGCCGAGGCCGCCTCGGCCTCTGAGCTATTCCAGA
AGTAGTGAGGAGGCTTTTTTGGAGGCCTAGGCTTTTGCAAAAAGCTTGGACACAAGACAGGCTTGCGAGA
TATGTTTGAGAATACCACTTTATCCCGCGTCAGGGAGAGGCAGTGCGTAAAAAGACGCGGACTCATGTGA
AATACTGGTTTTTAGTGCGCCAGATCTCTATAATCTCGCGCAACCTATTTTCCCCTCGAACACTTTTTAA
GCCGTAGATAAACAGGCTGGGACACTTCACATGAGCGAAAAATACATCGTCACCTGGGACATGTTGCAGA
TCCATGCACGTAAACTCGCAAGCCGACTGATGCCTTCTGAACAATGGAAAGGCATTATTGCCGTAAGCCG
TGGCGGTCTGTACCGGGTGCGTTACTGGCGCGTGAACTGGGTATTCGTCATGTCGATACCGTTTGTATTT
CCAGCTACGATCACGACAACCAGCGCGAGCTTAAAGTGCTGAAACGCGCAGAAGGCGATGGCGAAGGCTT
CATCGTTATTGATGACCTGGTGGATACCGGTGGTACTGCGGTTGCGATTCGTGAAATGTATCCAAAAGCG
CACTTTGTCACCATCTTCGCAAAACCGGCTGGTCGTCCGCTGGTTGATGACTATGTTGTTGATATCCCGC
AAGATACCTGGATTGAACAGCCGTGGGATATGGGCGTCGTATTCGTCCCGCCAATCTCCGGTCGCTAATC
TTTTCAACGCCTGGCACTGCCGGGCGTTGTTCTTTTTAACTTCAGGCGGGTTACAATAGTTTCCAGTAAG
TATTCTGGAGGCTGCATCCATGACACAGGCAAACCTGAGCGAAACCCTGTTCAAACCCCGCTTTAAACAT
CCTGAAACCTCGACGCTAGTCCGCCGCTTTAATCACGGCGCACAACCGCCTGTGCAGTCGGCCCTTGATG
GTAAAACCATCCCTCACTGGTATCGCATGATTAACCGTCTGATGTGGATCTGGCGCGGCATTGACCCACG
CGAAATCCTCGACGTCCAGGCACGTATTGTGATGAGCGATGCCGAACGTACCGACGATGATTTATACGAT
ACGGTGATTGGCTACCGTGGCGGCAACTGGATTTATGAGTGGGCCCCGGATCTTTGTGAAGGAACCTTAC
TTCTGTGGTGTGACATAATTGGACAAACTACCTACAGAGATTTAAAGCTCTAAGGTAAATATAAAATTTT
TAAGTGTATAATGTGTTAAACTACTGATTCTAATTGTTTGTGTATTTTAGATTCCAACCTATGGAACTGA
TGAATGGGAGCAGTGGTGGAATGCCTTTAATGAGGAAAACCTGTTTTGCTCAGAAGAAATGCCATCTAGT
GATGATGAGGCTACTGCTGACTCTCAACATTCTACTCCTCCAAAAAAGAAGAGAAAGGTAGAAGACCCCA
AGGACTTTCCTTCAGAATTGCTAAGTTTTTTGAGTCATGCTGTGTTTAGTAATAGAACTCTTGCTTGCTT
TGCTATTTACACCACAAAGGAAAAAGCTGCACTGCTATACAAGAAAATTATGGAAAAATATTCTGTAACC
TTTATAAGTAGGCATAACAGTTATAATCATAACATACTGTTTTTTCTTACTCCACACAGGCATAGAGTGT
CTGCTATTAATAACTATGCTCAAAAATTGTGTACCTTTAGCTTTTTAATTTGTAAAGGGGTTAATAAGGA
ATATTTGATGTATAGTGCCTTGACTAGAGATCATAATCAGCCATACCACATTTGTAGAGGTTTTACTTGC
TTTAAAAAACCTCCCACACCTCCCCCTGAACCTGAAACATAAAATGAATGCAATTGTTGTTGTTAACTTG
TTTATTGCAGCTTATAATGGTTACAAATAAAGCAATAGCATCACAAATTTCACAAATAAAGCATTTTTTT
CACTGCATTCTAGTTGTGGTTTGTCCAAACTCATCAATGTATCTTATCATGTCTGGATCAACTGGATAAC
TCAAGCTAACCAAAATCATCCCAAACTTCCCACCCCATACCCTATTACCACTGCCAATTACCTGTGGTTT
CATTTACTCTAAACCTGTGATTCCTCTGAATTATTTTCATTTTAAAGAAATTGTATTTGTTAAATATGTA
CTACAAACTTAGTAGTTGGAAGGGCTAATTCACTCCCAAAGAAGACAAGATATCCTTGATCTGTGGATCT
ACCACACACAAGGCTACTTCCCTGATTAGCAGAACTACACACCAGGGCCAGGGGTCAGATATCCACTGAC
CTTTGGATGGTGCTACAAGCTAGTACCAGTTGAGCCAGATAAGGTAGAAGAGGCCAATAAAGGAGAGAAC
ACCAGCTTGTTACACCCTGTGAGCCTGCATGGGATGGATGACCCGGAGAGAGAAGTGTTAGAGTGGAGGT
TTGACAGCCGCCTAGCATTTCATCACGTGGCCCGAGAGCTGCATCCGGAGTACTTCAAGAACTGCTGATA
TCGAGCTTGCTACAAGGGACTTTCCGCTGGGGACTTTCCAGGGAGGCGTGGCCTGGGCGGGACTGGGGAG
TGGCGAGCCCTCAGATCCTGCATATAAGCAGCTGCTTTTTGCCTGTACTGGGTCTCTCTGGTTAGACCAG
ATCTGAGCCTGGGAGCTCTCTGGCTAACTAGGGAACCCACTGCTTAAGCCTCAATAAAGCTTGCCTTGAG
TGCTTCAAGTAGTGTGTGCCCGTCTGTTGTGTGACTCTGGTAACTAGAGATCCCTCAGACCCTTTTAGTC
AGTGTGGAAAATCTCTAGCAGTGGCGCCCGAACAGGGACTTGAAAGCGAAAGGGAAACCAGAGGAGCTCT
CTCGACGCAGGACTCGGCTTGCTGAAGCGCGCACGGCAAGAGGCGAGGGGCGGCGACTGGTGAGTACGCC
AAAAATTTTGACTAGCGGAGGCTAGAAGGAGAGAGATGGGTGCGAGAGCGTCAGTATTAAGCGGGGGAGA
ATTAGATCGCGATGGGAAAAAATTCGGTTAAGGCCAGGGGGAAAGAAAAAATATAAATTAAAACATATAG
TATGGGCAAGCAGGGAGCTAGAACGATTCGCAGTTAATCCTGGCCTGTTAGAAACATCAGAAGGCTGTAG
ACAAATACTGGGACAGCTACAACCATCCCTTCAGACAGGATCAGAAGAACTTAGATCATTATATAATACA
GTAGCAACCCTCTATTGTGTGCATCAAAGGATAGAGATAAAAGACACCAAGGAAGCTTTAGACAAGATAG
AGGAAGAGCAAAACAAAAGTAAGACCACCGCACAGCAAGCGGCCGGCCGCTGATCTTCAGACCTGGAGGA
GGAGATATGAGGGACAATTGGAGAAGTGAATTATATAAATATAAAGTAGTAAAAATTGAACCATTAGGAG
TAGCACCCACCAAGGCAAAGAGAAGAGTGGTGCAGAGAGAAAAAAGAGCAGTGGGAATAGGAGCTTTGTT
CCTTGGGTTCTTGGGAGCAGCAGGAAGCACTATGGGCGCAGCGTCAATGACGCTGACGGTACAGGCCAGA
CAATTATTGTCTGGTATAGTGCAGCAGCAGAACAATTTGCTGAGGGCTATTGAGGCGCAACAGCATCTGT
TGCAACTCACAGTCTGGGGCATCAAGCAGCTCCAGGCAAGAATCCTGGCTGTGGAAAGATACCTAAAGGA
TCAACAGCTCCTGGGGATTTGGGGTTGCTCTGGAAAACTCATTTGCACCACTGCTGTGCCTTGGAATGCT
AGTTGGAGTAATAAATCTCTGGAACAGATTTGGAATCACACGACCTGGATGGAGTGGGACAGAGAAATTA
ACAATTACACAAGCTTAATACACTCCTTAATTGAAGAATCGCAAAACCAGCAAGAAAAGAATGAACAAGA
ATTATTGGAATTAGATAAATGGGCAAGTTTGTGGAATTGGTTTAACATAACAAATTGGCTGTGGTATATA
AAATTATTCATAATGATAGTAGGAGGCTTGGTAGGTTTAAGAATAGTTTTTGCTGTACTTTCTATAGTGA
ATAGAGTTAGGCAGGGATATTCACCATTATCGTTTCAGACCCACCTCCCAACCCCGAGGGGACCCGACAG
GCCCGAAGGAATAGAAGAAGAAGGTGGAGAGAGAGACAGAGACAGATCCATTCGATTAGTGAACGGATCT
CGACGGTATCGCCAAATGGCAGTATTCATCCACAATTTTAAAAGAAAAGGGGGGATTGGGGGGTACAGTG
CAGGGGAAAGAATAGTAGACATAATAGCAACAGACATACAAACTAAAGAATTACAAAAACAAATTACAAA
AATTCAAAATTTTCGGGTTTATTACAGGGACAGCAGAGATCCAGTTTGGATCGATAAGCTTGATATCGAA
TTCCTGCAGCCCCGATAAAATAAAAGATTTTATTTAGTCTCCAGAAAAAGGGGGGAATGAAAGACCCCAC
CTGTAGGTTTGGCAAGCTAGCTGCAGTAACGCCATTTTGCAAGGCATGGAAAAATACCAAACCAAGAATA
GAGAAGTTCAGATCAAGGGCGGGTACATGAAAATAGCTAACGTTGGGCCAAACAGGATATCTGCGGTGAG
CAGTTTCGGCCCCGGCCCGGGGCCAAGAACAGATGGTCACCGCAGTTTCGGCCCCGGCCCGAGGCCAAGA
ACAGATGGTCCCCAGATATGGCCCAACCCTCAGCAGTTTCTTAAGACCCATCAGATGTTTCCAGGCTCCC
CCAAGGACCTGAAATGACCCTGCGCCTTATTTGAATTAACCAATCAGCCTGCTTCTCGCTTCTGTTCGCG
CGCTTCTGCTTCCCGAGCTCTATAAAAGAGCTCACAACCCCTCACTCGGCGCGCCAGTCCTCCGACAGAC
TGAGTCGCCCGGGGGGGATCTGGAGCTCTCGAGAATTCTCACGCGTCTGCAGGATATCAAGCTTGCGGTA
CCGCGGGCCCGGGATCCGCCGCCACCATGTCCAAAGGAGAAGAACTGTTTACCGGTGTTGTGCCAATTTT
GGTTGAACTCGATGGTGATGTCAACGGACATAAGTTCTCAGTGAGAGGCGAAGGAGAAGGTGACGCCACC
ATTGGAAAATTGACTCTTAAATTCATCTGTACTACTGGTAAACTTCCTGTACCATGGCCGACTCTCGTAA
CAACGCTTACGTACGGAGTTCAGTGCTTTTCGAGATACCCAGACCATATGAAAAGACATGACTTTTTTAA
GTCGGCTATGCCTGAAGGTTACGTGCAAGAAAGAACAATTTCGTTCAAAGATGATGGAAAATATAAAACT
AGAGCAGTTGTTAAATTTGAAGGAGATACTTTGGTTAACCGCATTGAACTGAAAGGAACAGATTTTAAAG
AAGATGGTAATATTCTTGGACACAAACTCGAATACAATTTTAATAGTCATAACGTATACATCACTGCTGA
TAAGCAAAAGAACGGAATTAAAGCGAATTTCACAGTACGCCATAATGTAGAAGATGGCAGTGTTCAACTT
GCCGACCATTACCAACAAAACACCCCTATTGGAGACGGTCCGGTACTTCTTCCTGATAATCACTACCTCT
CAACACAAACAGTCCTGAGCAAAGATCCAAATGAAAAATAAGCGGCCGCGACTCTAGAGTCGACCTGCAG
GCATGCAAGCTTGATATCAAGCTTATCGATAATCAACCTCTGGATTACAAAATTTGTGAAAGATTGACTG
GTATTCTTAACTATGTTGCTCCTTTTACGCTATGTGGATACGCTGCTTTAATGCCTTTGTATCATGCTAT
TGCTTCCCGTATGGCTTTCATTTTCTCCTCCTTGTATAAATCCTGGTTGCTGTCTCTTTATGAGGAGTTG
TGGCCCGTTGTCAGGCAACGTGGCGTGGTGTGCACTGTGTTTGCTGACGCAACCCCCACTGGTTGGGGCA
TTGCCACCACCTGTCAGCTCCTTTCCGGGACTTTCGCTTTCCCCCTCCCTATTGCCACGGCGGAACTCAT
CGCCGCCTGCCTTGCCCGCTGCTGGACAGGGGCTCGGCTGTTGGGCACTGACAATTCCGTGGTGTTGTCG
GGGAAATCATCGTCCTTTCCTTGGCTGCTCGCCTGTGTTGCCACCTGGATTCTGCGCGGGACGTCCTTCT
GCTACGTCCCTTCGGCCCTCAATCCAGCGGACCTTCCTTCCCGCGGCCTGCTGCCGGCTCTGCGGCCTCT
TCCGCGTCTTCGCCTTCGCCCTCAGACGAGTCGGATCTCCCTTTGGGCCGCCTCCCCGCAT
