Features (pLannotate 1.2.2; 34 found; start..end, strand, type, name):
     38..106     +  CDS            nef (fragment): NEF_HV1Z2 - Experimental evidence at protein level: Swiss-Prot protein existence level 1. Extracellular Nef protein targets CD4(+) T-lymphocytes for apoptosis by interacting with CXCR4 surface receptors. From Human immunodeficiency virus type 1 group M subtype D (isolate Z2/CDC-Z34) (HIV-1).
    108..341     +  LTR            3' LTR (ΔU3): self-inactivating 3' long terminal repeat (LTR) from HIV-1
    366..384     -  promoter       SP6 promoter: promoter for bacteriophage SP6 RNA polymerase
    612..891     +  CDS            TcR (fragment): tetracycline efflux protein; tet; confers resistance to tetracycline
    892..940     -  misc_feature   bom (fragment): basis of mobility region from pBR322
   1042..1077    -  CDS            rop (fragment): Rop protein, which maintains plasmids at low copy number; rop
   1172..1276    +  promoter       AmpR promoter: bla
   1277..2137    +  CDS            AmpR: β-lactamase; bla; confers resistance to ampicillin, carbenicillin, and related antibiotics
   2308..2896    +  rep_origin     ori: high-copy-number ColE1/pMB1/pBR322/pUC origin of replication
   3079..3135    +  CDS            lacI (fragment): lac repressor; lacI; The lac repressor binds to the lac operator to inhibit transcription in E. coli. This inhibition can be relieved by adding lactose or isopropyl-β-D-thiogalactopyranoside (IPTG).
   3142..3471    +  promoter       SV40 promoter: SV40 enhancer and early promoter
   3671..3790    +  CDS            gpt (fragment): XGPT_ECOLI - Also known as gpp, gxu. Experimental evidence at protein level: Swiss-Prot protein existence level 1. Purine salvage pathway enzyme that catalyzes the transfer of the ribosyl-5-phosphate group from 5-phospho-alpha-D-ribose 1- diphosphate (PRPP) to the N9 position of the 6-oxopurines guanine and xanthine to form the corresponding ribonucleotides GMP (guanosine 5'- monophosphate) and XMP (xanthosine 5'-monophosphate), with the release of PPi. To a lesser extent, also acts on hypoxanthine (PubMed:9100006, PubMed:3886014). Does not ribophosphorylate adenine (PubMed:3886014). From Esch
   3790..4125    +  CDS            gpt (fragment): XGPT_ECOLI - Also known as gpp, gxu. Experimental evidence at protein level: Swiss-Prot protein existence level 1. Purine salvage pathway enzyme that catalyzes the transfer of the ribosyl-5-phosphate group from 5-phospho-alpha-D-ribose 1- diphosphate (PRPP) to the N9 position of the 6-oxopurines guanine and xanthine to form the corresponding ribonucleotides GMP (guanosine 5'- monophosphate) and XMP (xanthosine 5'-monophosphate), with the release of PPi. To a lesser extent, also acts on hypoxanthine (PubMed:9100006, PubMed:3886014). Does not ribophosphorylate adenine (PubMed:3886014). From Esch
   4220..4525    +  CDS            frsA (fragment): FRSA_ECOLI - Also known as yafA. Experimental evidence at protein level: Swiss-Prot protein existence level 1. Catalyzes the hydrolysis of esters (PubMed:15808744). Displays esterase activity toward pNP-butyrate (PubMed:15808744). May stimulate mixed-acid fermentation by acting as a fermentation/respiration switch that down-regulates respiration and up- regulates fermentation rates (PubMed:15169777). From Escherichia coli (strain K12).
   4529..4603    +  CDS            small t antigen (fragment): SV40 (simian virus 40) small t antigen
   4605..4670    +  intron         small t intron: SV40 (simian virus 40) small t antigen intron
   4800..4820    +  CDS            SV40 NLS: nuclear localization signal of SV40 (simian virus 40) large T antigen
   5139..5222    +  CDS            large T antigen (fragment): large T antigen from SV40 (simian virus 40)
   5245..5379    +  polyA_signal   SV40 poly(A) signal: SV40 polyadenylation signal
   5547..5876    +  CDS            nef (fragment): NEF_HV1BR - Experimental evidence at protein level: Swiss-Prot protein existence level 1. Extracellular Nef protein targets CD4(+) T-lymphocytes for apoptosis by interacting with CXCR4 surface receptors (PubMed:14990729). From Human immunodeficiency virus type 1 group M subtype B (isolate BRU/LAI) (HIV-1).
   5924..6181    +  LTR            5' LTR (truncated): truncated 5' long terminal repeat (LTR) from HIV-1
   6228..6353    +  misc_feature   HIV-1 Ψ: packaging signal of human immunodeficiency virus type 1
   6337..6675    +  CDS            HIV-1 gag (fragment): gag protein from human immunodeficiency virus 1; gag
   6850..7082    +  misc_feature   RRE: The Rev response element (RRE) of HIV-1 allows for Rev-dependent mRNA export from the nucleus to the cytoplasm.
   7054..7560    +  CDS            env (fragment): ENV_HV1H2 - Experimental evidence at protein level: Swiss-Prot protein existence level 1. [Transmembrane protein gp41]: Acts as a class I viral fusion protein. Under the current model, the protein has at least 3 conformational states: pre-fusion native state, pre-hairpin intermediate state, and post-fusion hairpin state. During fusion of viral and target intracellular membranes, the coiled coil regions (heptad repeats) assume a trimer-of-hairpins structure, positioning the fusion peptide in close proximity to the C-terminal region of the ectodomain. The formation of this structure appears to d
   7596..7713    +  misc_feature   cPPT/CTS: central polypurine tract and central termination sequence of HIV-1
   7750..7782    -  misc_feature   MCS (fragment): pBluescript multiple cloning site
   7866..8273    +  promoter       SFFV promoter: spleen focus-forming virus long terminal repeat (LTR) promoter
   8326..8347    +  misc_feature   MCS (fragment): multiple cloning site
   8357..8998    +  CDS            GFP(1-10): fragment of superfolder GFP consisting of the first 10 β-strands associates with GFP11, the 11th β-strand, to reconstitute fluorescent GFP (Cabantous et al., 2005; Kamiyama et al., 2016)
   9012..9042    +  misc_feature   MCS (fragment): pUC18/19 multiple cloning site
   9043..9061    +  misc_feature   MCS (fragment): pBluescript multiple cloning site
   9061..9649    +  misc_feature   WPRE: woodchuck hepatitis virus posttranscriptional regulatory element
   9650..21      +  misc_feature   MCS (fragment) (across the origin): pBluescript multiple cloning site
>Addgene plasmid #80409 | pHR-SFFV-GFP1-10 | analyzer sequence | sequence record 151391
CGATACCGTCGACCTCGAGGGAATTAATTCGAGCTCGGTACCTTTAAGACCAATGACTTACAAGGCAGCT
GTAGATCTTAGCCACTTTTTAAAAGAAAAGGGGGGACTGGAAGGGCTAATTCACTCCCAACGAAGACAAG
ATCTGCTTTTTGCTTGTACTGGGTCTCTCTGGTTAGACCAGATCTGAGCCTGGGAGCTCTCTGGCTAACT
AGGGAACCCACTGCTTAAGCCTCAATAAAGCTTGCCTTGAGTGCTTCAAGTAGTGTGTGCCCGTCTGTTG
TGTGACTCTGGTAACTAGAGATCCCTCAGACCCTTTTAGTCAGTGTGGAAAATCTCTAGCAGCATCTAGA
ATTAATTCCGTGTATTCTATAGTGTCACCTAAATCGTATGTGTATGATACATAAGGTTATGTATTAATTG
TAGCCGCGTTCTAACGACAATATGTACAAGCCTAATTGTGTAGCATCTGGCTTACTGAAGCAGACCCTAT
CATCTCTCTCGTAAACTGCCGTCAGAGTCGGTTTGGTTGGACGAACCTTCTGAGTTTCTGGTAACGCCGT
CCCGCACCCGGAAATGGTCAGCGAACCAATCAGCAGGGTCATCGCTAGCCAGATCCTCTACGCCGGACGC
ATCGTGGCCGGCATCACCGGCGCCACAGGTGCGGTTGCTGGCGCCTATATCGCCGACATCACCGATGGGG
AAGATCGGGCTCGCCACTTCGGGCTCATGAGCGCTTGTTTCGGCGTGGGTATGGTGGCAGGCCCCGTGGC
CGGGGGACTGTTGGGCGCCATCTCCTTGCATGCACCATTCCTTGCGGCGGCGGTGCTCAACGGCCTCAAC
CTACTACTGGGCTGCTTCCTAATGCAGGAGTCGCATAAGGGAGAGCGTCGAATGGTGCACTCTCAGTACA
ATCTGCTCTGATGCCGCATAGTTAAGCCAGCCCCGACACCCGCCAACACCCGCTGACGCGCCCTGACGGG
CTTGTCTGCTCCCGGCATCCGCTTACAGACAAGCTGTGACCGTCTCCGGGAGCTGCATGTGTCAGAGGTT
TTCACCGTCATCACCGAAACGCGCGAGACGAAAGGGCCTCGTGATACGCCTATTTTTATAGGTTAATGTC
ATGATAATAATGGTTTCTTAGACGTCAGGTGGCACTTTTCGGGGAAATGTGCGCGGAACCCCTATTTGTT
TATTTTTCTAAATACATTCAAATATGTATCCGCTCATGAGACAATAACCCTGATAAATGCTTCAATAATA
TTGAAAAAGGAAGAGTATGAGTATTCAACATTTCCGTGTCGCCCTTATTCCCTTTTTTGCGGCATTTTGC
CTTCCTGTTTTTGCTCACCCAGAAACGCTGGTGAAAGTAAAAGATGCTGAAGATCAGTTGGGTGCACGAG
TGGGTTACATCGAACTGGATCTCAACAGCGGTAAGATCCTTGAGAGTTTTCGCCCCGAAGAACGTTTTCC
AATGATGAGCACTTTTAAAGTTCTGCTATGTGGCGCGGTATTATCCCGTATTGACGCCGGGCAAGAGCAA
CTCGGTCGCCGCATACACTATTCTCAGAATGACTTGGTTGAGTACTCACCAGTCACAGAAAAGCATCTTA
CGGATGGCATGACAGTAAGAGAATTATGCAGTGCTGCCATAACCATGAGTGATAACACTGCGGCCAACTT
ACTTCTGACAACGATCGGAGGACCGAAGGAGCTAACCGCTTTTTTGCACAACATGGGGGATCATGTAACT
CGCCTTGATCGTTGGGAACCGGAGCTGAATGAAGCCATACCAAACGACGAGCGTGACACCACGATGCCTG
TAGCAATGGCAACAACGTTGCGCAAACTATTAACTGGCGAACTACTTACTCTAGCTTCCCGGCAACAATT
AATAGACTGGATGGAGGCGGATAAAGTTGCAGGACCACTTCTGCGCTCGGCCCTTCCGGCTGGCTGGTTT
ATTGCTGATAAATCTGGAGCCGGTGAGCGTGGGTCTCGCGGTATCATTGCAGCACTGGGGCCAGATGGTA
AGCCCTCCCGTATCGTAGTTATCTACACGACGGGGAGTCAGGCAACTATGGATGAACGAAATAGACAGAT
CGCTGAGATAGGTGCCTCACTGATTAAGCATTGGTAACTGTCAGACCAAGTTTACTCATATATACTTTAG
ATTGATTTAAAACTTCATTTTTAATTTAAAAGGATCTAGGTGAAGATCCTTTTTGATAATCTCATGACCA
AAATCCCTTAACGTGAGTTTTCGTTCCACTGAGCGTCAGACCCCGTAGAAAAGATCAAAGGATCTTCTTG
AGATCCTTTTTTTCTGCGCGTAATCTGCTGCTTGCAAACAAAAAAACCACCGCTACCAGCGGTGGTTTGT
TTGCCGGATCAAGAGCTACCAACTCTTTTTCCGAAGGTAACTGGCTTCAGCAGAGCGCAGATACCAAATA
CTGTCTTTCTAGTGTAGCCGTAGTTAGGCCACCACTTCAAGAACTCTGTAGCACCGCCTACATACCTCGC
TCTGCTAATCCTGTTACCAGTGGCTGCTGCCAGTGGCGATAAGTCGTGTCTTACCGGGTTGGACTCAAGA
CGATAGTTACCGGATAAGGCGCAGCGGTCGGGCTGAACGGGGGGTTCGTGCACACAGCCCAGCTTGGAGC
GAACGACCTACACCGAACTGAGATACCTACAGCGTGAGCTATGAGAAAGCGCCACGCTTCCCGAAGGGAG
AAAGGCGGACAGGTATCCGGTAAGCGGCAGGGTCGGAACAGGAGAGCGCACGAGGGAGCTTCCAGGGGGA
AACGCCTGGTATCTTTATAGTCCTGTCGGGTTTCGCCACCTCTGACTTGAGCGTCGATTTTTGTGATGCT
CGTCAGGGGGGCGGAGCCTATGGAAAAACGCCAGCAACGCGGCCTTTTTACGGTTCCTGGCCTTTTGCTG
GCCTTTTGCTCACATGTTCTTTCCTGCGTTATCCCCTGATTCTGTGGATAACCGTATTACCGCCTTTGAG
TGAGCTGATACCGCTCGCCGCAGCCGAACGACCGAGCGCAGCGAGTCAGTGAGCGAGGAAGCGGAAGAGC
GCCCAATACGCAAACCGCCTCTCCCCGCGCGTTGGCCGATTCATTAATGCAGCTGTGGAATGTGTGTCAG
TTAGGGTGTGGAAAGTCCCCAGGCTCCCCAGCAGGCAGAAGTATGCAAAGCATGCATCTCAATTAGTCAG
CAACCAGGTGTGGAAAGTCCCCAGGCTCCCCAGCAGGCAGAAGTATGCAAAGCATGCATCTCAATTAGTC
AGCAACCATAGTCCCGCCCCTAACTCCGCCCATCCCGCCCCTAACTCCGCCCAGTTCCGCCCATTCTCCG
CCCCATGGCTGACTAATTTTTTTTATTTATGCAGAGGCCGAGGCCGCCTCGGCCTCTGAGCTATTCCAGA
AGTAGTGAGGAGGCTTTTTTGGAGGCCTAGGCTTTTGCAAAAAGCTTGGACACAAGACAGGCTTGCGAGA
TATGTTTGAGAATACCACTTTATCCCGCGTCAGGGAGAGGCAGTGCGTAAAAAGACGCGGACTCATGTGA
AATACTGGTTTTTAGTGCGCCAGATCTCTATAATCTCGCGCAACCTATTTTCCCCTCGAACACTTTTTAA
GCCGTAGATAAACAGGCTGGGACACTTCACATGAGCGAAAAATACATCGTCACCTGGGACATGTTGCAGA
TCCATGCACGTAAACTCGCAAGCCGACTGATGCCTTCTGAACAATGGAAAGGCATTATTGCCGTAAGCCG
TGGCGGTCTGTACCGGGTGCGTTACTGGCGCGTGAACTGGGTATTCGTCATGTCGATACCGTTTGTATTT
CCAGCTACGATCACGACAACCAGCGCGAGCTTAAAGTGCTGAAACGCGCAGAAGGCGATGGCGAAGGCTT
CATCGTTATTGATGACCTGGTGGATACCGGTGGTACTGCGGTTGCGATTCGTGAAATGTATCCAAAAGCG
CACTTTGTCACCATCTTCGCAAAACCGGCTGGTCGTCCGCTGGTTGATGACTATGTTGTTGATATCCCGC
AAGATACCTGGATTGAACAGCCGTGGGATATGGGCGTCGTATTCGTCCCGCCAATCTCCGGTCGCTAATC
TTTTCAACGCCTGGCACTGCCGGGCGTTGTTCTTTTTAACTTCAGGCGGGTTACAATAGTTTCCAGTAAG
TATTCTGGAGGCTGCATCCATGACACAGGCAAACCTGAGCGAAACCCTGTTCAAACCCCGCTTTAAACAT
CCTGAAACCTCGACGCTAGTCCGCCGCTTTAATCACGGCGCACAACCGCCTGTGCAGTCGGCCCTTGATG
GTAAAACCATCCCTCACTGGTATCGCATGATTAACCGTCTGATGTGGATCTGGCGCGGCATTGACCCACG
CGAAATCCTCGACGTCCAGGCACGTATTGTGATGAGCGATGCCGAACGTACCGACGATGATTTATACGAT
ACGGTGATTGGCTACCGTGGCGGCAACTGGATTTATGAGTGGGCCCCGGATCTTTGTGAAGGAACCTTAC
TTCTGTGGTGTGACATAATTGGACAAACTACCTACAGAGATTTAAAGCTCTAAGGTAAATATAAAATTTT
TAAGTGTATAATGTGTTAAACTACTGATTCTAATTGTTTGTGTATTTTAGATTCCAACCTATGGAACTGA
TGAATGGGAGCAGTGGTGGAATGCCTTTAATGAGGAAAACCTGTTTTGCTCAGAAGAAATGCCATCTAGT
GATGATGAGGCTACTGCTGACTCTCAACATTCTACTCCTCCAAAAAAGAAGAGAAAGGTAGAAGACCCCA
AGGACTTTCCTTCAGAATTGCTAAGTTTTTTGAGTCATGCTGTGTTTAGTAATAGAACTCTTGCTTGCTT
TGCTATTTACACCACAAAGGAAAAAGCTGCACTGCTATACAAGAAAATTATGGAAAAATATTCTGTAACC
TTTATAAGTAGGCATAACAGTTATAATCATAACATACTGTTTTTTCTTACTCCACACAGGCATAGAGTGT
CTGCTATTAATAACTATGCTCAAAAATTGTGTACCTTTAGCTTTTTAATTTGTAAAGGGGTTAATAAGGA
ATATTTGATGTATAGTGCCTTGACTAGAGATCATAATCAGCCATACCACATTTGTAGAGGTTTTACTTGC
TTTAAAAAACCTCCCACACCTCCCCCTGAACCTGAAACATAAAATGAATGCAATTGTTGTTGTTAACTTG
TTTATTGCAGCTTATAATGGTTACAAATAAAGCAATAGCATCACAAATTTCACAAATAAAGCATTTTTTT
CACTGCATTCTAGTTGTGGTTTGTCCAAACTCATCAATGTATCTTATCATGTCTGGATCAACTGGATAAC
TCAAGCTAACCAAAATCATCCCAAACTTCCCACCCCATACCCTATTACCACTGCCAATTACCTAGTGGTT
TCATTTACTCTAAACCTGTGATTCCTCTGAATTATTTTCATTTTAAAGAAATTGTATTTGTTAAATATGT
ACTACAAACTTAGTAGTTGGAAGGGCTAATTCACTCCCAAAGAAGACAAGATATCCTTGATCTGTGGATC
TACCACACACAAGGCTACTTCCCTGATTAGCAGAACTACACACCAGGGCCAGGGGTCAGATATCCACTGA
CCTTTGGATGGTGCTACAAGCTAGTACCAGTTGAGCCAGATAAGGTAGAAGAGGCCAATAAAGGAGAGAA
CACCAGCTTGTTACACCCTGTGAGCCTGCATGGGATGGATGACCCGGAGAGAGAAGTGTTAGAGTGGAGG
TTTGACAGCCGCCTAGCATTTCATCACGTGGCCCGAGAGCTGCATCCGGAGTACTTCAAGAACTGCTGAT
ATCGAGCTTGCTACAAGGGACTTTCCGCTGGGGACTTTCCAGGGAGGCGTGGCCTGGGCGGGACTGGGGA
GTGGCGAGCCCTCAGATCCTGCATATAAGCAGCTGCTTTTTGCCTGTACTGGGTCTCTCTGGTTAGACCA
GATCTGAGCCTGGGAGCTCTCTGGCTAACTAGGGAACCCACTGCTTAAGCCTCAATAAAGCTTGCCTTGA
GTGCTTCAAGTAGTGTGTGCCCGTCTGTTGTGTGACTCTGGTAACTAGAGATCCCTCAGACCCTTTTAGT
CAGTGTGGAAAATCTCTAGCAGTGGCGCCCGAACAGGGACTTGAAAGCGAAAGGGAAACCAGAGGAGCTC
TCTCGACGCAGGACTCGGCTTGCTGAAGCGCGCACGGCAAGAGGCGAGGGGCGGCGACTGGTGAGTACGC
CAAAAATTTTGACTAGCGGAGGCTAGAAGGAGAGAGATGGGTGCGAGAGCGTCAGTATTAAGCGGGGGAG
AATTAGATCGCGATGGGAAAAAATTCGGTTAAGGCCAGGGGGAAAGAAAAAATATAAATTAAAACATATA
GTATGGGCAAGCAGGGAGCTAGAACGATTCGCAGTTAATCCTGGCCTGTTAGAAACATCAGAAGGCTGTA
GACAAATACTGGGACAGCTACAACCATCCCTTCAGACAGGATCAGAAGAACTTAGATCATTATATAATAC
AGTAGCAACCCTCTATTGTGTGCATCAAAGGATAGAGATAAAAGACACCAAGGAAGCTTTAGACAAGATA
GAGGAAGAGCAAAACAAAAGTAAGACCACCGCACAGCAAGCGGCCGGCCGCTGATCTTCAGACCTGGAGG
AGGAGATATGAGGGACAATTGGAGAAGTGAATTATATAAATATAAAGTAGTAAAAATTGAACCATTAGGA
GTAGCACCCACCAAGGCAAAGAGAAGAGTGGTGCAGAGAGAAAAAAGAGCAGTGGGAATAGGAGCTTTGT
TCCTTGGGTTCTTGGGAGCAGCAGGAAGCACTATGGGCGCAGCGTCAATGACGCTGACGGTACAGGCCAG
ACAATTATTGTCTGGTATAGTGCAGCAGCAGAACAATTTGCTGAGGGCTATTGAGGCGCAACAGCATCTG
TTGCAACTCACAGTCTGGGGCATCAAGCAGCTCCAGGCAAGAATCCTGGCTGTGAAAGATACCTAAAGGA
TCAACAGCTCCTGGGGATTTGGGGTTGCTCTGGAAAACTCATTTGCACCACTGCTGTGCCTTGGAATGCT
AGTTGGAGTAATAAATCTCTGGAACAGATTTGGAATCACACGACCTGGATGGAGTGGGACAGAGAAATTA
ACAATTACACAAGCTTAATACACTCCTTAATTGAAGAATCGCAAAACCAGCAAGAAAAGAATGAACAAGA
ATTATTGGAATTAGATAAATGGGCAAGTTTGTGGAATTGGTTTAACATAACAAATTGGCTGTGGTATATA
AAATTATTCATAATGATAGTAGGAGGCTTGGTAGGTTTAAGAATAGTTTTTGCTGTACTTTCTATAGTGA
ATAGAGTTAGGCAGGGATATTCACCATTATCGTTTCAGACCCACCTCCCAACCCCGAGGGGACCCGACAG
GCCCGAAGGAATAGAAGAAGAAGGTGGAGAGAGAGACAGAGACAGATCCATTCGATTAGTGAACGGATCT
CGACGGTATCGCCAAATGGCAGTATTCATCCACAATTTTAAAAGAAAAGGGGGGATTGGGGGGTACAGTG
CAGGGGAAAGAATAGTAGACATAATAGCAACAGACATACAAACTAAAGAATTACAAAAACAAATTACAAA
AATTCAAAATTTTCGGGTTTATTACAGGGACAGCAGAGATCCAGTTTGGATCGATAAGCTTGATATCGAA
TTCCTGCAGCCCCGATAAAATAAAAGATTTTATTTAGTCTCCAGAAAAAGGGGGGAATGAAAGACCCCAC
CTGTAGGTTTGGCAAGCTAGCTGCAGTAACGCCATTTTGCAAGGCATGGAAAAATACCAAACCAAGAATA
GAGAAGTTCAGATCAAGGGCGGGTACATGAAAATAGCTAACGTTGGGCCAAACAGGATATCTGCGGTGAG
CAGTTTCGGCCCCGGCCCGGGGCCAAGAACAGATGGTCACCGCAGTTTCGGCCCCGGCCCGAGGCCAAGA
ACAGATGGTCCCCAGATATGGCCCAACCCTCAGCAGTTTCTTAAGACCCATCAGATGTTTCCAGGCTCCC
CCAAGGACCTGAAATGACCCTGCGCCTTATTTGAATTAACCAATCAGCCTGCTTCTCGCTTCTGTTCGCG
CGCTTCTGCTTCCCGAGCTCTATAAAAGAGCTCACAACCCCTCACTCGGCGCGCCAGTCCTCCGACAGAC
TGAGTCGCCCGGGGGGGATCTGGAGCTCTCGAGAATTCTCACGCGTCTGCAGGATATCAAGCTTGCGGTA
CCGCGGGCCCGGGATCCGCCGCCACCATGTCCAAAGGAGAAGAACTGTTTACCGGTGTTGTGCCAATTTT
GGTTGAACTCGATGGTGATGTCAACGGACATAAGTTCTCAGTGAGAGGCGAAGGAGAAGGTGACGCCACC
ATTGGAAAATTGACTCTTAAATTCATCTGTACTACTGGTAAACTTCCTGTACCATGGCCGACTCTCGTAA
CAACGCTTACGTACGGAGTTCAGTGCTTTTCGAGATACCCAGACCATATGAAAAGACATGACTTTTTTAA
GTCGGCTATGCCTGAAGGTTACGTGCAAGAAAGAACAATTTCGTTCAAAGATGATGGAAAATATAAAACT
AGAGCAGTTGTTAAATTTGAAGGAGATACTTTGGTTAACCGCATTGAACTGAAAGGAACAGATTTTAAAG
AAGATGGTAATATTCTTGGACACAAACTCGAATACAATTTTAATAGTCATAACGTATACATCACTGCTGA
TAAGCAAAAGAACGGAATTAAAGCGAATTTCACAGTACGCCATAATGTAGAAGATGGCAGTGTTCAACTT
GCCGACCATTACCAACAAAACACCCCTATTGGAGACGGTCCGGTACTTCTTCCTGATAATCACTACCTCT
CAACACAAACAGTCCTGAGCAAAGATCCAAATGAAAAATAAGCGGCCGCGACTCTAGAGTCGACCTGCAG
GCATGCAAGCTTGATATCAAGCTTATCGATAATCAACCTCTGGATTACAAAATTTGTGAAAGATTGACTG
GTATTCTTAACTATGTTGCTCCTTTTACGCTATGTGGATACGCTGCTTTAATGCCTTTGTATCATGCTAT
TGCTTCCCGTATGGCTTTCATTTTCTCCTCCTTGTATAAATCCTGGTTGCTGTCTCTTTATGAGGAGTTG
TGGCCCGTTGTCAGGCAACGTGGCGTGGTGTGCACTGTGTTTGCTGACGCAACCCCCACTGGTTGGGGCA
TTGCCACCACCTGTCAGCTCCTTTCCGGGACTTTCGCTTTCCCCCTCCCTATTGCCACGGCGGAACTCAT
CGCCGCCTGCCTTGCCCGCTGCTGGACAGGGGCTCGGCTGTTGGGCACTGACAATTCCGTGGTGTTGTCG
GGGAAATCATCGTCCTTTCCTTGGCTGCTCGCCTGTGTTGCCACCTGGATTCTGCGCGGGACGTCCTTCT
GCTACGTCCCTTCGGCCCTCAATCCAGCGGACCTTCCTTCCCGCGGCCTGCTGCCGGCTCTGCGGCCTCT
TCCGCGTCTTCGCCTTCGCCCTCAGACGAGTCGGATCTCCCTTTGGGCCGCCTCCCCGCAT
