>Addgene plasmid #80409 | pHR-SFFV-GFP1-10 | addgene partial sequence | sequence record 152975 | SFFVpro-F 5'-CTTCTGCTTCCCGAGCTCTA-3'
TCGGCGCGCCAGTCCTCCGACAGACTGAGTCGCCCGGGGGGGATCTGGAGCTCTCGAGAATTCTCACGCG
TCTGCAGGATATCAAGCTTGCGGTACCGCGGGCCCGGGATCCGCCGCCACCATGTCCAAAGGAGAAGAAC
TGTTTACCGGTGTTGTGCCAATTTTGGTTGAACTCGATGGTGATGTCAACGGACATAAGTTCTCAGTGAG
AGGCGAAGGAGAAGGTGACGCCACCATTGGAAAATTGACTCTTAAATTCATCTGTACTACTGGTAAACTT
CCTGTACCATGGCCGACTCTCGTAACAACGCTTACGTACGGAGTTCAGTGCTTTTCGAGATACCCAGACC
ATATGAAAAGACATGACTTTTTTAAGTCGGCTATGCCTGAAGGTTACGTGCAAGAAAGAACAATTTCGTT
CAAAGATGATGGAAAATATAAAACTAGAGCAGTTGTTAAATTTGAAGGAGATACTTTGGTTAACCGCATT
GAACTGAAAGGAACAGATTTTAAAGAAGATGGTAATATTCTTGGACACAAACTCGAATACAATTTTAATA
GTCATAACGTATACATCACTGCTGATAAGCAAAAGAACGGAATTAAAGCGAATTTCACAGTACGCCATAA
TGTAGAAGATGGCAGTGTTCAACTTGCCGACCATTACCAACAAAACACCCCTATTGGAGACGGTCCGGTA
CTTCTTCCTGATAATCACTACCTCTCAACACAAACAGTCCTGAGCAAAGATCCAAATGAAAAATAAGCGG
CCGCGACTCTAGAGTCGACCTGCAGG
