>Addgene plasmid #80409 | pHR-SFFV-GFP1-10 | addgene partial sequence | sequence record 153515 | WPRE-R 5'-CATAGCGTAAAAGGAGCAACA-3'
ATTTTGTAATCCAGAGGTTGATTATCGATAAGCTTGATATCAAGCTTGCATGCCTGCAGGTCGACTCTAG
AGTCGCGGCCGCTTATTTTTCATTTGGATCTTTGCTCAGGACTGTTTGTGTTGAGAGGTAGTGATTATCA
GGAAGAAGTACCGGACCGTCTCCAATAGGGGTGTTTTGTTGGTAATGGTCGGCAAGTTGAACACTGCCAT
CTTCTACATTATGGCGTACTGTGAAATTCGCTTTAATTCCGTTCTTTTGCTTATCAGCAGTGATGTATAC
GTTATGACTATTAAAATTGTATTCGAGTTTGTGTCCAAGAATATTACCATCTTCTTTAAAATCTGTTCCT
TTCAGTTCAATGCGGTTAACCAAAGTATCTCCTTCAAATTTAACAACTGCTCTAGTTTTATATTTTCCAT
CATCTTTGAACGAAATTGTTCTTTCTTGCACGTAACCTTCAGGCATAGCCGACTTAAAAAAGTCATGTCT
TTTCATATGGTCTGGGTATCTCGAAAAGCACTGAACTCCGTACGTAAGCGTTGTTACGAGAGTCGGCCAT
GGTACAGGAAGTTTACCAGTAGTACAGATGAATTTAAGAGTCAATTTTCCAATGGTGGCGTCACCTTCTC
CTTCGCCTCTCACTGAGAACTTATGTCCGTTGACATCACCATCGAGTTCAACCAAAATTGGCACAACACC
GGTAAACAGTTCTTCTCCTTTGGACATGGTGGCGGCGGATCCCGGGCCCGCGGTACCGCAAGCTTGATAT
CCTGCAGACGCGTGAGAATTCTCGAGAGCTCCAGATCCC
